>Addgene plasmid #23382 | pDONR223-CDKL4 | depositor partial sequence | sequence record 10976 | Author sequence
ATGGAAAAGTATGAAAAATTAGCTAAGACTGGAGAAGGGTCTTATGGGGTTGTATTCAAATGCAGAAACA
AAACCTCTGGACAAGTAGTAGCTGTTAAAAAATTTGTGGAATCTGAAGATGATCCTGTTGTTAAGAAAAT
AGCACTAAGAGAAATACGTATGTTGAAGCAATTAAAACATCCAAATCTTGTGAACCTCATCGAGGTGTTC
AGGAGAAAAAGGAAAATGCATTTAGTTTTTGAATACTGTGATCATACACTTTTAAATGAGCTGGAAAGAA
ACCCAAATGGAGTTGCTGATGGAGTGATCAAAAGCGTATTATGGCAAACACTTCAAGCTCTTAATTTCTG
TCATATACATAACTGTATTCACAGAGATATAAAACCTGAAAATATTCTAATAACTAAGCAAGGAATAATC
AAGATTTGTGACTTCGGGTTTGCACAAATTCTGATTCCAGGAGATGCCTACACCGATTATGTAGCTACGA
GATGGTACCGAGCTCCTGAACTTCTTGTGGGAGATACTCAGTATGGTTCTTCAGTCGATATATGGGCTAT
TGGTTGTGTTTTTGCAGAGCTCCTGACAGGCCAGCCACTGTGGCCTGGAAAATCAGATGTGGACCAACTT
TATCTGATAATCAGAACACTAGGAAAATTAATCCCAAGACATCAATCAATCTTTAAAAGTAACGGGTTTT
TCCATGGCATCAGTATACCTGAGCCAGAAGACATGGAAACTCTTGAGGAAAAGTTCTCAGATGTTCATCC
TGTGGCTCTGAACTTCATGAAGGGGTGTCTGAAGATGAATCCAGATGACAGATTAACCTGTTCCCAACTC
CTGGAGAGCTCCTACTTTGATTCTTTTCAAGAGGCCCAAATTAAAAGAAAAGCACGTAATGAAGGAAGAA
ACAGAAGACGCCAACAGGTACTTCCGCTCAAAAGTTTG
