>Addgene plasmid #23382 | pDONR223-CDKL4 | addgene partial sequence | sequence record 29226 | 23382 with M13pUC-fwd
CCAATAATGATTTTATTTTGACTGATAGTGACCTGTTCGTTGCAACAAATTGATGAGCAATGCTTTTTTA
TAATGCCAACTTTGTACAAAAAAGTTGGCACCATGGAAAAGTATGAAAAATTAGCTAAGACTGGAGAAGG
GTCTTATGGGGTTGTATTCAAATGCAGAAACAAAACCTCTGGACAAGTAGTAGCTGTTAAAAAATTTGTG
GAATCTGAAGATGATCCTGTTGTTAAGAAAATAGCACTAAGAGAAATACGTATGTTGAAGCAATTAAAAC
ATCCAAATCTTGTGAACCTCATCGAGGTGTTCAGGAGAAAAAGGAAAATGCATTTAGTTTTTGAATACTG
TGATCATACACTTTTAAATGAGCTGGAAAGAAACCCAAATGGAGTTGCTGATGGAGTGATCAAAAGCGTA
TTATGGCAAACACTTCAAGCTCTTAATTTCTGTCATATACATAACTGTATTCACAGAGATATAAAACCTG
AAAATATTCTAATAACTAAGCAAGGAATAATCAAGATTTGTGACTTCGGGTTTGCACAAATTCTGATTCC
AGGAGATGCCTACACCGATTATGTAGCTACGAGATGGTACCGAGCTC
