[The description below was written by a language model from this plasmid's Addgene catalogue record.]
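Description:
pDONR223-CDKL4 is a Gateway entry clone built in the Invitrogen pDONR223 donor backbone (about 5 kb without insert), carrying the open reading frame of human CDKL4, which encodes cyclin-dependent kinase-like 4. The insert is recorded as 948 bp and was introduced by Gateway recombination. As is standard for an entry clone made in a donor vector, the ORF should sit between att recombination sites, although no feature table is supplied to confirm their exact arrangement. The plasmid is maintained in E. coli at high copy number and is selected with spectinomycin. M13 forward and reverse priming sites flank the cloning region and are used to sequence the insert.

The ORF has no stop codon. This "open" configuration allows it to be recombined into a destination vector that supplies a C-terminal epitope tag and the terminating stop codon in frame, so the user can choose the tag. The record lists no promoter, and the depositors state explicitly that the plasmid is not to be transfected directly. It is a shuttle and storage clone rather than an expression construct. For mammalian expression, the depositors point to a companion set of four lentiviral Gateway destination vectors (pLX301 to pLX304), which are obtained separately.

The clone belongs to a kit of kinase ORFs. The associated publication concerns resistance to RAF inhibition through reactivation of the MAP kinase pathway. This points to its use as one member of an arrayed ORF collection for systematic gain-of-function studies of kinases in human cells.
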