Addgene plasmid #23382: pDONR223-CDKL4
Depositing lab: William Hahn & David Root. Depositing organization: Dana-Farber Cancer Institute. Publication: COT drives resistance to RAF inhibition through MAP kinase pathway reactivation. Johannessen CM, Boehm JS, Kim SY, Thomas SR, Wardwell L, Johnson LA, Emery CM, Stransky N, Cogdill AP, Barretina J, Caponigro G, Hieronymus H, Murray RR, Salehi-Ashtiani K, Hill DE, Vidal M, Zhao JJ, Yang X, Alkan O, Kim S, Harris JL, Wilson CJ, Myer VE, Finan PM, Root DE, Roberts TM, Golub T, Flaherty KT, Dummer R, Weber BL, Sellers WR, Schlegel R, Wargo JA, Hahn WC, Garraway LA. Nature. 2010 Dec 16;468(7326):968-72. doi: 10.1038/nature09627 PubMed 21107320.
Backbone
  Vector backbone: pDONR223
  Backbone manufacturer: Invitrogen
  Backbone size w/o insert (bp): 5005
  Vector type: Gateway Donor vector
Growth in bacteria
  Bacterial resistance: Spectinomycin, 50 μg/mL
  Growth temperature: 37°C
  Growth strain: DH5alpha
  Copy number: High Copy
Gene/Insert
  Gene/Insert name: CDKL4 (alt name: cyclin-dependent kinase-like 4)
  Species: H. sapiens (human)
  Insert size (bp): 948
  Entrez Gene: CDKL4
  Cloning method: Gateway Cloning
  Sequencing primers: 5′ M13pUC-fwd; 3′ M13rev
Terms and licenses: Academic/Nonprofit Terms; Industry Terms: Not Available to Industry
Depositor comments: The ORF has no Stop codon. This design enables easy recombination into a destination vector to add an epitope tag of choice and Stop codon to the ORF. Do NOT use this plasmid directly for transfections. A set of 4 custom lentiviral vectors is available ( pLX301 (http://www.addgene.org/25895/) , pLX302 (http://www.addgene.org/25896/) , pLX303 (http://www.addgene.org/25897/) , pLX304 (http://www.addgene.org/25890/) ) to be used to express these ORFs in mammalian cells. These plasmids are not included in the kit and must be ordered separately.
How to cite: pDONR223-CDKL4 was a gift from William Hahn & David Root (Addgene plasmid # 23382 ; http://n2t.net/addgene:23382 ; RRID:Addgene_23382)
